Addgene plasmid #138564: QQR1 variant
Purpose: Expresses human codon-optimized SpCas9-QQR1 and blasticidin resistance: EFS promoter-QQR1-NLS-FLAG-P2A-BSD
Depositing lab: Hyongbum Kim. Depositing organization: Yonsei University Health System. Publication: Prediction of the sequence-specific cleavage activity of Cas9 variants. Kim N, Kim HK, Lee S, Seo JH, Choi JW, Park J, Min S, Yoon S, Cho SR, Kim HH. Nat Biotechnol. 2020 Nov;38(11):1328-1336. doi: 10.1038/s41587-020-0537-9. Epub 2020 Jun 8. PubMed 32514125.
Backbone
  Vector backbone: pFUGW
  Total vector size (bp): 12859
  Vector type: Mammalian Expression, Lentiviral, CRISPR
  Selectable markers: Blasticidin
Growth in bacteria
  Bacterial resistance: Ampicillin, 100 μg/mL
  Growth temperature: 37°C
  Growth strain: NEB Stable
  Copy number: High Copy
Gene/Insert
  Gene/Insert name: QQR1 (alt name: QQR1 variant)
  Species: Synthetic
  Insert size (bp): 4641
  Mutation: G1218R, N1286Q, I1331F, D1332K, R1333Q, R1335Q, T1337R
  Promoter: EFS
  Tag / fusion protein: NLS (C terminal on insert); FLAG (C terminal on insert); BSD (C terminal on insert)
  Cloning method: Gibson Cloning
  Sequencing primers: 5′ 5' - ggtcttgaaaggagtgggaattgg - 3'; 3′ 5' - CAGGTCGCTTGTCGCCTCC - 3'
Terms and licenses: Academic/Nonprofit Terms; Industry Terms: Not Available to Industry
How to cite: QQR1 variant was a gift from Hyongbum Kim (Addgene plasmid # 138564 ; http://n2t.net/addgene:138564 ; RRID:Addgene_138564)
