[The description below was written by a language model from this plasmid's Addgene catalogue record and pLannotate feature annotations shown in this document.]
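Description:
QQR1 variant is a lentiviral transfer plasmid built on the pFUGW backbone for expressing a human codon-optimized, engineered Streptococcus pyogenes Cas9 in mammalian cells. The catalogue lists the construct at about 12.9 kb, and the sequenced record is 12,838 nt. It is propagated in E. coli at high copy from a ColE1/pUC-type origin with ampicillin selection. The backbone also carries an f1 origin and an SV40 ori/EM7-driven bleomycin (Zeocin) resistance cassette located outside the viral genome.

The viral portion begins with a CMV enhancer/promoter fused to a truncated HIV-1 5' LTR, which drives genomic RNA production in packaging cells. This is followed by the Ψ packaging signal with a partial gag sequence, the RRE for Rev-dependent nuclear export, and the cPPT/CTS element. The payload is driven by the EFS (EF-1α core) promoter and encodes SpCas9-QQR1. This variant carries G1218R, N1286Q, I1331F, D1332K, R1333Q, R1335Q and T1337R, substitutions clustered in the C-terminal part of the protein. The annotation tool splits the Cas9 open reading frame into N- and C-terminal portions, but the two overlap and appear to form one continuous coding sequence. According to the catalogue entry, Cas9 is followed by a C-terminal NLS and FLAG tag and then a P2A peptide linked to blasticidin S deaminase, so nuclease and selection marker come from a single transcript as separate proteins. The NLS, FLAG and P2A are not individually annotated in the feature table. A WPRE enhances expression upstream of the second truncated LTR, which is followed by a bGH polyadenylation signal.

No guide RNA cassette is annotated, so the sgRNA must be supplied separately. The construct suits generating blasticidin-selected cell populations stably expressing this variant, and it was deposited with a study on predicting the sequence-specific cleavage activity of Cas9 variants.
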