Features (pLannotate 1.2.2; 35 found; start..end, strand, type, name):
    119..236     +  misc_feature   cPPT/CTS: central polypurine tract and central termination sequence of HIV-1
    285..303     +  CDS            small t antigen (fragment): SV40 (simian virus 40) small t antigen
    329..540     +  promoter       EF-1α core promoter: core promoter for human elongation factor EF-1α
    565..2283    +  CDS            Cas9(N): N-terminal portion of Streptococcus pyogenes Cas9 (Zetsche et al., 2015)
   2170..4668    +  CDS            Cas9(C): C-terminal portion of Streptococcus pyogenes Cas9 (Zetsche et al., 2015)
   4807..5205    +  CDS            BSD: blasticidin S deaminase; Aspergillus terreus BSD; confers resistance to blasticidin
   5206..5227    +  misc_feature   MCS (fragment): pBluescript multiple cloning site
   5230..5818    +  misc_feature   WPRE: woodchuck hepatitis virus posttranscriptional regulatory element
   5755..6336    +  CDS            nef (fragment): NEF_HV1H2 - Experimental evidence at protein level: Swiss-Prot protein existence level 1. Extracellular Nef protein targets CD4(+) T-lymphocytes for apoptosis by interacting with CXCR4 surface receptors. From Human immunodeficiency virus type 1 group M subtype B (isolate HXB2) (HIV-1).
   6343..6523    +  LTR            5' LTR (truncated): truncated 5' long terminal repeat (LTR) from HIV-1
   6555..6779    +  polyA_signal   bGH poly(A) signal: bovine growth hormone polyadenylation signal
   6783..6804    +  promoter       SV40 promoter (fragment): SV40 enhancer and early promoter
   6825..7253    +  rep_origin     f1 ori (sequence partly withheld): f1 bacteriophage origin of replication; arrow indicates direction of (+) strand synthesis
   7280..7351    +  promoter       SV40 promoter (fragment): SV40 enhancer and early promoter
   7352..7423    +  promoter       SV40 promoter (fragment): SV40 enhancer and early promoter
   7427..7561    +  rep_origin     SV40 ori: SV40 origin of replication
   7623..7670    +  promoter       EM7 promoter: synthetic bacterial promoter&nbsp
   7689..8063    +  CDS            BleoR: antibiotic-binding protein; Sh ble from Streptoalloteichus hindustanus; confers resistance to bleomycin, phleomycin, and Zeocin™
   8073..8198    +  CDS            ble (fragment): BLE_KLEPN - Experimental evidence at protein level: Swiss-Prot protein existence level 1. Binding protein with a strong affinity to the bleomycin family of antibiotics. Binds to CL990; an antimitotic-antibiotic compound. From Klebsiella pneumoniae.
   8193..8314    +  polyA_signal   SV40 poly(A) signal: SV40 polyadenylation signal
   8385..8407    -  protein_bind   lac operator (fragment): The lac repressor binds to the lac operator to inhibit transcription in E. coli. This inhibition can be relieved by adding lactose or isopropyl-β-D-thiogalactopyranoside (IPTG). lac repressor encoded by lacI
   8411..8441    -  promoter       lac promoter: promoter for the E. coli lac operon
   8456..8477    -  protein_bind   CAP binding site: CAP binding activates transcription in the presence of cAMP. E. coli catabolite activator protein
   8490..8582    -  CDS            lacI (fragment): lac repressor; lacI; The lac repressor binds to the lac operator to inhibit transcription in E. coli. This inhibition can be relieved by adding lactose or isopropyl-β-D-thiogalactopyranoside (IPTG).
   8765..9353    -  rep_origin     ori: high-copy-number ColE1/pMB1/pBR322/pUC origin of replication
   9524..10384   -  CDS            AmpR: β-lactamase; bla; confers resistance to ampicillin, carbenicillin, and related antibiotics
  10385..10489   -  promoter       AmpR promoter: bla
  10548..10600   -  misc_feature   bom (fragment): basis of mobility region from pBR322
  10755..11134   +  enhancer       CMV enhancer: human cytomegalovirus immediate early enhancer
  11135..11334   +  promoter       CMV promoter: human cytomegalovirus (CMV) immediate early promoter
  11352..11532   +  LTR            5' LTR (truncated): truncated 5' long terminal repeat (LTR) from HIV-1
  11579..11704   +  misc_feature   HIV-1 Ψ: packaging signal of human immunodeficiency virus type 1
  11688..12051   +  CDS            HIV-1 gag (fragment): gag protein from human immunodeficiency virus 1; gag
  12197..12430   +  misc_feature   RRE: The Rev response element (RRE) of HIV-1 allows for Rev-dependent mRNA export from the nucleus to the cytoplasm.
  12807..69      +  CDS            Rev (fragment) (across the origin): human immunodeficiency virus 1 (HIV-1) Rev protein; rev; enhances nuclear export of unspliced and incompletely spliced viral mRNAs
>Addgene plasmid #138564 | QQR1 variant | addgene full sequence | sequence record 274793 | Addgene NGS Result
GCCCGAAGGAATAGAAGAAGAAGGTGGAGAGAGAGACAGAGACAGATCCATTCGATTAGTGAACGGATCG
GCACTGCGTGCGCCAATTCTGCAGACAAATGGCAGTATTCATCCACAATTTTAAAAGAAAAGGGGGGATT
GGGGGGTACAGTGCAGGGGAAAGAATAGTAGACATAATAGCAACAGACATACAAACTAAAGAATTACAAA
AACAAATTACAAAAATTCAAAATTTTCGGGTTTATTACAGGGACAGCAGAGATCCAGTTTGGTTAATTAG
CTAGCTAGGTCTTGAAAGGAGTGGGAATTGGCTCCGGTGCCCGTCAGTGGGCAGAGCGCACATCGCCCAC
AGTCCCCGAGAAGTTGGGGGGAGGGGTCGGCAATTGATCCGGTGCCTAGAGAAGGTGGCGCGGGGTAAAC
TGGGAAAGTGATGTCGTGTACTGGCTCCGCCTTTTTCCCGAGGGTGGGGGAGAACCGTATATAAGTGCAG
TAGTCGCCGTGAACGTTCTTTTTCGCAACGGGTTTGCCGCCAGAACACAGGACCGGTTCTAGAGCGCTGC
CACCATGGACAAGAAGTACAGCATCGGCCTGGACATCGGCACCAACTCTGTGGGCTGGGCCGTGATCACC
GACGAGTACAAGGTGCCCAGCAAGAAATTCAAGGTGCTGGGCAACACCGACCGGCACAGCATCAAGAAGA
ACCTGATCGGAGCCCTGCTGTTCGACAGCGGCGAAACAGCCGAGGCCACCCGGCTGAAGAGAACCGCCAG
AAGAAGATACACCAGACGGAAGAACCGGATCTGCTATCTGCAAGAGATCTTCAGCAACGAGATGGCCAAG
GTGGACGACAGCTTCTTCCACAGACTGGAAGAGTCCTTCCTGGTGGAAGAGGATAAGAAGCACGAGCGGC
ACCCCATCTTCGGCAACATCGTGGACGAGGTGGCCTACCACGAGAAGTACCCCACCATCTACCACCTGAG
AAAGAAACTGGTGGACAGCACCGACAAGGCCGACCTGCGGCTGATCTATCTGGCCCTGGCCCACATGATC
AAGTTCCGGGGCCACTTCCTGATCGAGGGCGACCTGAACCCCGACAACAGCGACGTGGACAAGCTGTTCA
TCCAGCTGGTGCAGACCTACAACCAGCTGTTCGAGGAAAACCCCATCAACGCCAGCGGCGTGGACGCCAA
GGCCATCCTGTCTGCCAGACTGAGCAAGAGCAGACGGCTGGAAAATCTGATCGCCCAGCTGCCCGGCGAG
AAGAAGAATGGCCTGTTCGGAAACCTGATTGCCCTGAGCCTGGGCCTGACCCCCAACTTCAAGAGCAACT
TCGACCTGGCCGAGGATGCCAAACTGCAGCTGAGCAAGGACACCTACGACGACGACCTGGACAACCTGCT
GGCCCAGATCGGCGACCAGTACGCCGACCTGTTTCTGGCCGCCAAGAACCTGTCCGACGCCATCCTGCTG
AGCGACATCCTGAGAGTGAACACCGAGATCACCAAGGCCCCCCTGAGCGCCTCTATGATCAAGAGATACG
ACGAGCACCACCAGGACCTGACCCTGCTGAAAGCTCTCGTGCGGCAGCAGCTGCCTGAGAAGTACAAAGA
GATTTTCTTCGACCAGAGCAAGAACGGCTACGCCGGCTACATTGACGGCGGAGCCAGCCAGGAAGAGTTC
TACAAGTTCATCAAGCCCATCCTGGAAAAGATGGACGGCACCGAGGAACTGCTCGTGAAGCTGAACAGAG
AGGACCTGCTGCGGAAGCAGCGGACCTTCGACAACGGCAGCATCCCCCACCAGATCCACCTGGGAGAGCT
GCACGCCATTCTGCGGCGGCAGGAAGATTTTTACCCATTCCTGAAGGACAACCGGGAAAAGATCGAGAAG
ATCCTGACCTTCCGCATCCCCTACTACGTGGGCCCTCTGGCCAGGGGAAACAGCAGATTCGCCTGGATGA
CCAGAAAGAGCGAGGAAACCATCACCCCCTGGAACTTCGAGGAAGTGGTGGACAAGGGCGCTTCCGCCCA
GAGCTTCATCGAGCGGATGACCAACTTCGATAAGAACCTGCCCAACGAGAAGGTGCTGCCCAAGCACAGC
CTGCTGTACGAGTACTTCACCGTGTATAACGAGCTGACCAAAGTGAAATACGTGACCGAGGGAATGAGAA
AGCCCGCCTTCCTGAGCGGCGAGCAGAAAAAGGCCATCGTGGACCTGCTGTTCAAGACCAACCGGAAAGT
GACCGTGAAGCAGCTGAAAGAGGACTACTTCAAGAAAATCGAGTGCTTCGACTCCGTGGAAATCTCCGGC
GTGGAAGATCGGTTCAACGCCTCCCTGGGCACATACCACGATCTGCTGAAAATTATCAAGGACAAGGACT
TCCTGGACAATGAGGAAAACGAGGACATTCTGGAAGATATCGTGCTGACCCTGACACTGTTTGAGGACAG
AGAGATGATCGAGGAACGGCTGAAAACCTATGCCCACCTGTTCGACGACAAAGTGATGAAGCAGCTGAAG
CGGCGGAGATACACCGGCTGGGGCAGGCTGAGCCGGAAGCTGATCAACGGCATCCGGGACAAGCAGTCCG
GCAAGACAATCCTGGATTTCCTGAAGTCCGACGGCTTCGCCAACAGAAACTTCATGCAGCTGATCCACGA
CGACAGCCTGACCTTTAAAGAGGACATCCAGAAAGCCCAGGTGTCCGGCCAGGGCGATAGCCTGCACGAG
CACATTGCCAATCTGGCCGGCAGCCCCGCCATTAAGAAGGGCATCCTGCAGACAGTGAAGGTGGTGGACG
AGCTCGTGAAAGTGATGGGCCGGCACAAGCCCGAGAACATCGTGATCGAAATGGCCAGAGAGAACCAGAC
CACCCAGAAGGGACAGAAGAACAGCCGCGAGAGAATGAAGCGGATCGAAGAGGGCATCAAAGAGCTGGGC
AGCCAGATCCTGAAAGAACACCCCGTGGAAAACACCCAGCTGCAGAACGAGAAGCTGTACCTGTACTACC
TGCAGAATGGGCGGGATATGTACGTGGACCAGGAACTGGACATCAACCGGCTGTCCGACTACGATGTGGA
CCATATCGTGCCTCAGAGCTTTCTGAAGGACGACTCCATCGACAACAAGGTGCTGACCAGAAGCGACAAG
AACCGGGGCAAGAGCGACAACGTGCCCTCCGAAGAGGTCGTGAAGAAGATGAAGAACTACTGGCGGCAGC
TGCTGAACGCCAAGCTGATTACCCAGAGAAAGTTCGACAATCTGACCAAGGCCGAGAGAGGCGGCCTGAG
CGAACTGGATAAGGCCGGCTTCATCAAGAGACAGCTGGTGGAAACCCGGCAGATCACAAAGCACGTGGCA
CAGATCCTGGACTCCCGGATGAACACTAAGTACGACGAGAATGACAAGCTGATCCGGGAAGTGAAAGTGA
TCACCCTGAAGTCCAAGCTGGTGTCCGATTTCCGGAAGGATTTCCAGTTTTACAAAGTGCGCGAGATCAA
CAACTACCACCACGCCCACGACGCCTACCTGAACGCCGTCGTGGGAACCGCCCTGATCAAAAAGTACCCT
AAGCTGGAAAGCGAGTTCGTGTACGGCGACTACAAGGTGTACGACGTGCGGAAGATGATCGCCAAGAGCG
AGCAGGAAATCGGCAAGGCTACCGCCAAGTACTTCTTCTACAGCAACATCATGAACTTTTTCAAGACCGA
GATTACCCTGGCCAACGGCGAGATCCGGAAGCGGCCTCTGATCGAGACAAACGGCGAAACCGGGGAGATC
GTGTGGGATAAGGGCCGGGATTTTGCCACCGTGCGGAAAGTGCTGAGCATGCCCCAAGTGAATATCGTGA
AAAAGACCGAGGTGCAGACAGGCGGCTTCAGCAAAGAGTCTATCCTGCCCAAGAGGAACAGCGATAAGCT
GATCGCCAGAAAGAAGGACTGGGACCCTAAGAAGTACGGCGGCTTCGACAGCCCCACCGTGGCCTATTCT
GTGCTGGTGGTGGCCAAAGTGGAAAAGGGCAAGTCCAAGAAACTGAAGAGTGTGAAAGAGCTGCTGGGGA
TCACCATCATGGAAAGAAGCAGCTTCGAGAAGAATCCCATCGACTTTCTGGAAGCCAAGGGCTACAAAGA
AGTGAAAAAGGACCTGATCATCAAGCTGCCTAAGTACTCCCTGTTCGAGCTGGAAAACGGCCGGAAGAGA
ATGCTGGCCTCTGCCCGGGAACTGCAGAAGGGAAACGAACTGGCCCTGCCCTCCAAATATGTGAACTTCC
TGTACCTGGCCAGCCACTATGAGAAGCTGAAGGGCTCCCCCGAGGATAATGAGCAGAAACAGCTGTTTGT
GGAACAGCACAAGCACTACCTGGACGAGATCATCGAGCAGATCAGCGAGTTCTCCAAGAGAGTGATCCTG
GCCGACGCTCAGCTGGACAAAGTGCTGTCCGCCTACAACAAGCACCGGGATAAGCCCATCAGAGAGCAGG
CCGAGAATATCATCCACCTGTTTACCCTGACCAATCTGGGAGCCCCTGCCGCCTTCAAGTACTTTGACAC
CACCTTCAAGCAGAAGCAGTACCGGAGCACCAAAGAGGTGCTGGACGCCACCCTGATCCACCAGAGCATC
ACCGGCCTGTACGAGACACGGATCGACCTGTCTCAGCTGGGAGGCGACAAGCGACCTGCCGCCACAAAGA
AGGCTGGACAGGCTAAGAAGAAGAAAGATTACAAAGACGATGACGATAAGGGATCCGGCGCAACAAACTT
CTCTCTGCTGAAACAAGCCGGAGATGTCGAAGAGAATCCTGGACCGATGGCCAAGCCTTTGTCTCAAGAA
GAATCCACCCTCATTGAAAGAGCAACGGCTACAATCAACAGCATCCCCATCTCTGAAGACTACAGCGTCG
CCAGCGCAGCTCTCTCTAGCGACGGCCGCATCTTCACTGGTGTCAATGTATATCATTTTACTGGGGGACC
TTGTGCAGAACTCGTGGTGCTGGGCACTGCTGCTGCTGCGGCAGCTGGCAACCTGACTTGTATCGTCGCG
ATCGGAAATGAGAACAGGGGCATCTTGAGCCCCTGCGGACGGTGCCGACAGGTGCTTCTCGATCTGCATC
CTGGGATCAAAGCCATAGTGAAGGACAGTGATGGACAGCCGACGGCAGTTGGGATTCGTGAATTGCTGCC
CTCTGGTTATGTGTGGGAGGGCTAAGAATTCGATATCAAGCTTATCGGTAATCAACCTCTGGATTACAAA
ATTTGTGAAAGATTGACTGGTATTCTTAACTATGTTGCTCCTTTTACGCTATGTGGATACGCTGCTTTAA
TGCCTTTGTATCATGCTATTGCTTCCCGTATGGCTTTCATTTTCTCCTCCTTGTATAAATCCTGGTTGCT
GTCTCTTTATGAGGAGTTGTGGCCCGTTGTCAGGCAACGTGGCGTGGTGTGCACTGTGTTTGCTGACGCA
ACCCCCACTGGTTGGGGCATTGCCACCACCTGTCAGCTCCTTTCCGGGACTTTCGCTTTCCCCCTCCCTA
TTGCCACGGCGGAACTCATCGCCGCCTGCCTTGCCCGCTGCTGGACAGGGGCTCGGCTGTTGGGCACTGA
CAATTCCGTGGTGTTGTCGGGGAAATCATCGTCCTTTCCTTGGCTGCTCGCCTGTGTTGCCACCTGGATT
CTGCGCGGGACGTCCTTCTGCTACGTCCCTTCGGCCCTCAATCCAGCGGACCTTCCTTCCCGCGGCCTGC
TGCCGGCTCTGCGGCCTCTTCCGCGTCTTCGCCTTCGCCCTCAGACGAGTCGGATCTCCCTTTGGGCCGC
CTCCCCGCATCGATACCGTCGACCTCGAGACCTAGAAAAACATGGAGCAATCACAAGTAGCAATACAGCA
GCTACCAATGCTGATTGTGCCTGGCTAGAAGCACAAGAGGAGGAGGAGGTGGGTTTTCCAGTCACACCTC
AGGTACCTTTAAGACCAATGACTTACAAGGCAGCTGTAGATCTTAGCCACTTTTTAAAAGAAAAGGGGGG
ACTGGAAGGGCTAATTCACTCCCAACGAAGACAAGATATCCTTGATCTGTGGATCTACCACACACAAGGC
TACTTCCCTGATTGGCAGAACTACACACCAGGGCCAGGGATCAGATATCCACTGACCTTTGGATGGTGCT
ACAAGCTAGTACCAGTTGAGCAAGAGAAGGTAGAAGAAGCCAATGAAGGAGAGAACACCCGCTTGTTACA
CCCTGTGAGCCTGCATGGGATGGATGACCCGGAGAGAGAAGTATTAGAGTGGAGGTTTGACAGCCGCCTA
GCATTTCATCACATGGCCCGAGAGCTGCATCCGGACTGTACTGGGTCTCTCTGGTTAGACCAGATCTGAG
CCTGGGAGCTCTCTGGCTAACTAGGGAACCCACTGCTTAAGCCTCAATAAAGCTTGCCTTGAGTGCTTCA
AGTAGTGTGTGCCCGTCTGTTGTGTGACTCTGGTAACTAGAGATCCCTCAGACCCTTTTAGTCAGTGTGG
AAAATCTCTAGCAGGGCCCGTTTAAACCCGCTGATCAGCCTCGACTGTGCCTTCTAGTTGCCAGCCATCT
GTTGTTTGCCCCTCCCCCGTGCCTTCCTTGACCCTGGAAGGTGCCACTCCCACTGTCCTTTCCTAATAAA
ATGAGGAAATTGCATCGCATTGTCTGAGTAGGTGTCATTCTATTCTGGGGGGTGGGGTGGGGCAGGACAG
CAAGGGGGAGGATTGGGAAGACAATAGCAGGCATGCTGGGGATGCGGTGGGCTCTATGGCTTCTGAGGCG
GAAAGAACCAGCTGGGGCTCTAGGGGGTATCCCC
[124 nt withheld, positions 6825-6948]
C
[91 nt withheld, positions 6950-7040]
A
[49 nt withheld, positions 7042-7090]
CCTTTGACGTTGGAGTCCACGTTCTTT
[37 nt withheld, positions 7118-7154]
ACCCTATCTCGGTCTATTCTTTTGATTTATAAGGGATTTTGCCGATTTCGGCCTATTGGTTAAAAAATGA
GCTGATTTAACAAAAATTTAACGCGAATTAATTCTGTGGAATGTGTGTCAGTTAGGGTGTGGAAAGTCCC
CAGGCTCCCCAGCAGGCAGAAGTATGCAAAGCATGCATCTCAATTAGTCAGCAACCAGGTGTGGAAAGTC
CCCAGGCTCCCCAGCAGGCAGAAGTATGCAAAGCATGCATCTCAATTAGTCAGCAACCATAGTCCCGCCC
CTAACTCCGCCCAGTTCCGCCCATTCTCCGCCCCATGGCTGACTAATTTTTTTTATTTATGCAGAGGCCG
AGGCCGCCTCTGCCTCTGAGCTATTCCAGAAGTAGTGAGGAGGCTTTTTTGGAGGCCTAGGCTTTTGCAA
AAAGCTCCCGGGAGCTTGTATATCCATTTTCGGATCTGATCAGCACGTGTTGACAATTAATCATCGGCAT
AGTATATCGGCATAGTATAATACGACAAGGTGAGGAACTAAACCATGGCCAAGTTGACCAGTGCCGTTCC
GGTGCTCACCGCGCGCGACGTCGCCGGAGCGGTCGAGTTCTGGACCGACCGGCTCGGGTTCTCCCGGGAC
TTCGTGGAGGACGACTTCGCCGGTGTGGTCCGGGACGACGTGACCCTGTTCATCAGCGCGGTCCAGGACC
AGGTGGTGCCGGACAACACCCTGGCCTGGGTGTGGGTGCGCGGCCTGGACGAGCTGTACGCCGAGTGGTC
GGAGGTCGTGTCCACGAACTTCCGGGACGCCTCCGGGCCGGCCATGACCGAGATCGGCGAGCAGCCGTGG
GGGCGGGAGTTCGCCCTGCGCGACCCGGCCGGCAACTGCGTGCACTTCGTGGCCGAGGAGCAGGACTGAC
ACGTGCTACGAGATTTCGATTCCACCGCCGCCTTCTATGAAAGGTTGGGCTTCGGAATCGTTTTCCGGGA
CGCCGGCTGGATGATCCTCCAGCGCGGGGATCTCATGCTGGAGTTCTTCGCCCACCCCAACTTGTTTATT
GCAGCTTATAATGGTTACAAATAAAGCAATAGCATCACAAATTTCACAAATAAAGCATTTTTTTCACTGC
ATTCTAGTTGTGGTTTGTCCAAACTCATCAATGTATCTTATCATGTCTGTATACCGTCGACCTCTAGCTA
GAGCTTGGCGTAATCATGGTCATAGCTGTTTCCTGTGTGAAATTGTTATCCGCTCACAATTCCACACAAC
ATACGAGCCGGAAGCATAAAGTGTAAAGCCTGGGGTGCCTAATGAGTGAGCTAACTCACATTAATTGCGT
TGCGCTCACTGCCCGCTTTCCAGTCGGGAAACCTGTCGTGCCAGCTGCATTAATGAATCGGCCAACGCGC
GGGGAGAGGCGGTTTGCGTATTGGGCGCTCTTCCGCTTCCTCGCTCACTGACTCGCTGCGCTCGGTCGTT
CGGCTGCGGCGAGCGGTATCAGCTCACTCAAAGGCGGTAATACGGTTATCCACAGAATCAGGGGATAACG
CAGGAAAGAACATGTGAGCAAAAGGCCAGCAAAAGGCCAGGAACCGTAAAAAGGCCGCGTTGCTGGCGTT
TTTCCATAGGCTCCGCCCCCCTGACGAGCATCACAAAAATCGACGCTCAAGTCAGAGGTGGCGAAACCCG
ACAGGACTATAAAGATACCAGGCGTTTCCCCCTGGAAGCTCCCTCGTGCGCTCTCCTGTTCCGACCCTGC
CGCTTACCGGATACCTGTCCGCCTTTCTCCCTTCGGGAAGCGTGGCGCTTTCTCATAGCTCACGCTGTAG
GTATCTCAGTTCGGTGTAGGTCGTTCGCTCCAAGCTGGGCTGTGTGCACGAACCCCCCGTTCAGCCCGAC
CGCTGCGCCTTATCCGGTAACTATCGTCTTGAGTCCAACCCGGTAAGACACGACTTATCGCCACTGGCAG
CAGCCACTGGTAACAGGATTAGCAGAGCGAGGTATGTAGGCGGTGCTACAGAGTTCTTGAAGTGGTGGCC
TAACTACGGCTACACTAGAAGAACAGTATTTGGTATCTGCGCTCTGCTGAAGCCAGTTACCTTCGGAAAA
AGAGTTGGTAGCTCTTGATCCGGCAAACAAACCACCGCTGGTAGCGGTGGTTTTTTTGTTTGCAAGCAGC
AGATTACGCGCAGAAAAAAAGGATCTCAAGAAGATCCTTTGATCTTTTCTACGGGGTCTGACGCTCAGTG
GAACGAAAACTCACGTTAAGGGATTTTGGTCATGAGATTATCAAAAAGGATCTTCACCTAGATCCTTTTA
AATTAAAAATGAAGTTTTAAATCAATCTAAAGTATATATGAGTAAACTTGGTCTGACAGTTACCAATGCT
TAATCAGTGAGGCACCTATCTCAGCGATCTGTCTATTTCGTTCATCCATAGTTGCCTGACTCCCCGTCGT
GTAGATAACTACGATACGGGAGGGCTTACCATCTGGCCCCAGTGCTGCAATGATACCGCGAGACCCACGC
TCACCGGCTCCAGATTTATCAGCAATAAACCAGCCAGCCGGAAGGGCCGAGCGCAGAAGTGGTCCTGCAA
CTTTATCCGCCTCCATCCAGTCTATTAATTGTTGCCGGGAAGCTAGAGTAAGTAGTTCGCCAGTTAATAG
TTTGCGCAACGTTGTTGCCATTGCTACAGGCATCGTGGTGTCACGCTCGTCGTTTGGTATGGCTTCATTC
AGCTCCGGTTCCCAACGATCAAGGCGAGTTACATGATCCCCCATGTTGTGCAAAAAAGCGGTTAGCTCCT
TCGGTCCTCCGATCGTTGTCAGAAGTAAGTTGGCCGCAGTGTTATCACTCATGGTTATGGCAGCACTGCA
TAATTCTCTTACTGTCATGCCATCCGTAAGATGCTTTTCTGTGACTGGTGAGTACTCAACCAAGTCATTC
TGAGAATAGTGTATGCGGCGACCGAGTTGCTCTTGCCCGGCGTCAATACGGGATAATACCGCGCCACATA
GCAGAACTTTAAAAGTGCTCATCATTGGAAAACGTTCTTCGGGGCGAAAACTCTCAAGGATCTTACCGCT
GTTGAGATCCAGTTCGATGTAACCCACTCGTGCACCCAACTGATCTTCAGCATCTTTTACTTTCACCAGC
GTTTCTGGGTGAGCAAAAACAGGAAGGCAAAATGCCGCAAAAAAGGGAATAAGGGCGACACGGAAATGTT
GAATACTCATACTCTTCCTTTTTCAATATTATTGAAGCATTTATCAGGGTTATTGTCTCATGAGCGGATA
CATATTTGAATGTATTTAGAAAAATAAACAAATAGGGGTTCCGCGCACATTTCCCCGAAAAGTGCCACCT
GACGTCGACGGATCGGGAGATCTCCCGATCCCCTATGGTGCACTCTCAGTACAATCTGCTCTGATGCCGC
ATAGTTAAGCCAGTATCTGCTCCCTGCTTGTGTGTTGGAGGTCGCTGAGTAGTGCGCGAGCAAAATTTAA
GCTACAACAAGGCAAGGCTTGACCGACAATTGCATGAAGAATCTGCTTAGGGTTAGGCGTTTTGCGCTGC
TTCGCGATGTACGGGCCAGATATACGCGTTGACATTGATTATTGACTAGTTATTAATAGTAATCAATTAC
GGGGTCATTAGTTCATAGCCCATATATGGAGTTCCGCGTTACATAACTTACGGTAAATGGCCCGCCTGGC
TGACCGCCCAACGACCCCCGCCCATTGACGTCAATAATGACGTATGTTCCCATAGTAACGCCAATAGGGA
CTTTCCATTGACGTCAATGGGTGGAGTATTTACGGTAAACTGCCCACTTGGCAGTACATCAAGTGTATCA
TATGCCAAGTACGCCCCCTATTGACGTCAATGACGGTAAATGGCCCGCCTGGCATTATGCCCAGTACATG
ACCTTATGGGACTTTCCTACTTGGCAGTACATCTACGTATTAGTCATCGCTATTACCATGGTGATGCGGT
TTTGGCAGTACATCAATGGGCGTGGATAGCGGTTTGACTCACGGGGATTTCCAAGTCTCCACCCCATTGA
CGTCAATGGGAGTTTGTTTTGGCACCAAAATCAACGGGACTTTCCAAAATGTCGTAACAACTCCGCCCCA
TTGACGCAAATGGGCGGTAGGCGTGTACGGTGGGAGGTCTATATAAGCAGCGCGTTTTGCCTGTACTGGG
TCTCTCTGGTTAGACCAGATCTGAGCCTGGGAGCTCTCTGGCTAACTAGGGAACCCACTGCTTAAGCCTC
AATAAAGCTTGCCTTGAGTGCTTCAAGTAGTGTGTGCCCGTCTGTTGTGTGACTCTGGTAACTAGAGATC
CCTCAGACCCTTTTAGTCAGTGTGGAAAATCTCTAGCAGTGGCGCCCGAACAGGGACTTGAAAGCGAAAG
GGAAACCAGAGGAGCTCTCTCGACGCAGGACTCGGCTTGCTGAAGCGCGCACGGCAAGAGGCGAGGGGCG
GCGACTGGTGAGTACGCCAAAAATTTTGACTAGCGGAGGCTAGAAGGAGAGAGATGGGTGCGAGAGCGTC
AGTATTAAGCGGGGGAGAATTAGATCGCGATGGGAAAAAATTCGGTTAAGGCCAGGGGGAAAGAAAAAAT
ATAAATTAAAACATATAGTATGGGCAAGCAGGGAGCTAGAACGATTCGCAGTTAATCCTGGCCTGTTAGA
AACATCAGAAGGCTGTAGACAAATACTGGGACAGCTACAACCATCCCTTCAGACAGGATCAGAAGAACTT
AGATCATTATATAATACAGTAGCAACCCTCTATTGTGTGCATCAAAGGATAGAGATAAAAGACACCAAGG
AAGCTTTAGACAAGATAGAGGAAGAGCAAAACAAAAGTAAGACCACCGCACAGCAAGCGGCCGCTGATCT
TCAGACCTGGAGGAGGAGATATGAGGGACAATTGGAGAAGTGAATTATATAAATATAAAGTAGTAAAAAT
TGAACCATTAGGAGTAGCACCCACCAAGGCAAAGAGAAGAGTGGTGCAGAGAGAAAAAAGAGCAGTGGGA
ATAGGAGCTTTGTTCCTTGGGTTCTTGGGAGCAGCAGGAAGCACTATGGGCGCAGCGTCAATGACGCTGA
CGGTACAGGCCAGACAATTATTGTCTGGTATAGTGCAGCAGCAGAACAATTTGCTGAGGGCTATTGAGGC
GCAACAGCATCTGTTGCAACTCACAGTCTGGGGCATCAAGCAGCTCCAGGCAAGAATCCTGGCTGTGGAA
AGATACCTAAAGGATCAACAGCTCCTGGGGATTTGGGGTTGCTCTGGAAAACTCATTTGCACCACTGCTG
TGCCTTGGAATGCTAGTTGGAGTAATAAATCTCTGGAACAGATTTGGAATCACACGACCTGGATGGAGTG
GGACAGAGAAATTAACAATTACACAAGCTTAATACACTCCTTAATTGAAGAATCGCAAAACCAGCAAGAA
AAGAATGAACAAGAATTATTGGAATTAGATAAATGGGCAAGTTTGTGGAATTGGTTTAACATAACAAATT
GGCTGTGGTATATAAAATTATTCATAATGATAGTAGGAGGCTTGGTAGGTTTAAGAATAGTTTTTGCTGT
ACTTTCTATAGTGAATAGAGTTAGGCAGGGATATTCACCATTATCGTTTCAGACCCACCTCCCAACCCCG
AGGGGACCCGACAG
